Addgene plasmid #104839: pAAV-UAS-CITRINE
Purpose: SPARK reporter gene
Depositing lab: Alice Ting. Depositing organization: Stanford University. Publication: Time-gated detection of protein-protein interactions with transcriptional readout. Kim MW, Wang W, Sanchez MI, Coukos R, von Zastrow M, Ting AY. Elife. 2017 Nov 30;6. doi: 10.7554/eLife.30233. PubMed 29189201.
Backbone
  Vector backbone: pAAV
  Vector type: Mammalian Expression, AAV
Growth in bacteria
  Bacterial resistance: Ampicillin, 100 μg/mL
  Growth temperature: 37°C
  Growth strain: NEB Stable
  Copy number: High Copy
Gene/Insert
  Gene/Insert name: Citrine
  Species: Synthetic
  Promoter: UAS
  Cloning method: Unknown
Terms and licenses: Academic/Nonprofit Terms; Industry Terms: Not Available to Industry
How to cite: pAAV-UAS-CITRINE was a gift from Alice Ting (Addgene plasmid # 104839 ; http://n2t.net/addgene:104839 ; RRID:Addgene_104839)
