[The description below was written by a language model from this plasmid's Addgene catalogue record and pLannotate feature annotations shown in this document.]
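Description:
pAAV-UAS-CITRINE is an AAV transfer plasmid for mammalian expression, built on a pAAV backbone and carrying a Gal4-responsive fluorescent reporter. It is propagated in bacteria as a high-copy plasmid through a ColE1/pUC-type origin with ampicillin selection (AmpR under its own bla promoter), and it also contains an f1 phage origin. The deposit lists a recombination-deficient growth strain, which is a common choice for keeping the repeat-rich AAV inverted terminal repeats intact. In the generated annotation, the downstream AAV2 ITR is detected in full, whereas the upstream one appears only as two short fragments. This may reflect the difficulty of sequencing and annotating ITRs rather than a true truncation, and the record does not resolve the point.

Between the ITRs, an array of Gal4-binding UAS 17-mers (eight sites annotated individually) sits upstream of a minimal TATA-box promoter with low basal activity. This is followed by a Xenopus beta-globin 5' UTR translational enhancer and the coding sequence for Citrine, a yellow fluorescent protein derived from Aequorea victoria. A WPRE and the human growth hormone polyadenylation signal follow the reporter to enhance transcript stability and processing. Because the minimal promoter is nearly silent on its own, Citrine should be expressed only when a Gal4 DNA-binding-domain transcription factor reaches the nucleus and binds the UAS array.

The stated purpose is a reporter gene for SPARK, a system for time-gated detection of protein-protein interactions with a transcriptional readout. In that system, Citrine fluorescence is the readout of transcription factor activity. The ITR-flanked layout allows packaging into recombinant AAV for delivery, or direct use by transfection.
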