Features (pLannotate 1.2.2; 24 found; start..end, strand, type, name):
     12..39      +  repeat_region  AAV2 ITR (fragment): inverted terminal repeat of adeno-associated virus serotype 2 inverted
     68..95      +  repeat_region  AAV2 ITR (fragment): inverted terminal repeat of adeno-associated virus serotype 2 inverted
    215..232     +  protein_bind   5X UAS (fragment): five tandem copies of the "ScaI site" 17-mer CGGAGTACTGTCCTCCG, an upstream activating sequence (UAS) that efficiently binds yeast Gal4 (Webster et al., 1988; Pfeiffer et al., 2010) GAL4
    243..260     +  protein_bind   5X UAS (fragment): five tandem copies of the "ScaI site" 17-mer CGGAGTACTGTCCTCCG, an upstream activating sequence (UAS) that efficiently binds yeast Gal4 (Webster et al., 1988; Pfeiffer et al., 2010) GAL4
    314..331     +  protein_bind   5X UAS (fragment): five tandem copies of the "ScaI site" 17-mer CGGAGTACTGTCCTCCG, an upstream activating sequence (UAS) that efficiently binds yeast Gal4 (Webster et al., 1988; Pfeiffer et al., 2010) GAL4
    342..359     +  protein_bind   5X UAS (fragment): five tandem copies of the "ScaI site" 17-mer CGGAGTACTGTCCTCCG, an upstream activating sequence (UAS) that efficiently binds yeast Gal4 (Webster et al., 1988; Pfeiffer et al., 2010) GAL4
    368..385     +  protein_bind   5X UAS (fragment): five tandem copies of the "ScaI site" 17-mer CGGAGTACTGTCCTCCG, an upstream activating sequence (UAS) that efficiently binds yeast Gal4 (Webster et al., 1988; Pfeiffer et al., 2010) GAL4
    396..413     +  protein_bind   5X UAS (fragment): five tandem copies of the "ScaI site" 17-mer CGGAGTACTGTCCTCCG, an upstream activating sequence (UAS) that efficiently binds yeast Gal4 (Webster et al., 1988; Pfeiffer et al., 2010) GAL4
    422..439     +  protein_bind   5X UAS (fragment): five tandem copies of the "ScaI site" 17-mer CGGAGTACTGTCCTCCG, an upstream activating sequence (UAS) that efficiently binds yeast Gal4 (Webster et al., 1988; Pfeiffer et al., 2010) GAL4
    450..467     +  protein_bind   5X UAS (fragment): five tandem copies of the "ScaI site" 17-mer CGGAGTACTGTCCTCCG, an upstream activating sequence (UAS) that efficiently binds yeast Gal4 (Webster et al., 1988; Pfeiffer et al., 2010) GAL4
    529..546     +  promoter       minP (fragment): minimal TATA-box promoter with low basal activity
    619..661     +  5'UTR          Xenopus globin 5'-UTR: translational enhancer from the 5'-UTR of the major beta-globin gene of Xenopus laevis
    726..1442    +  CDS            Citrine: Citrine is a basic (constitutively fluorescent) yellow fluorescent protein published in 2001, derived from Aequorea victoria. It has moderate acid sensitivity.
   1452..1470    +  misc_feature   MCS (fragment): pBluescript multiple cloning site
   1470..2058    +  misc_feature   WPRE: woodchuck hepatitis virus posttranscriptional regulatory element
   2090..2566    +  polyA_signal   hGH poly(A) signal: human growth hormone polyadenylation signal
   2606..2746    +  repeat_region  AAV2 ITR: inverted terminal repeat of adeno-associated virus serotype 2 inverted
   2751..2802    -  misc_feature   bom (fragment): basis of mobility region from pBR322
   2821..3276    +  rep_origin     f1 ori (sequence partly withheld): f1 bacteriophage origin of replication; arrow indicates direction of (+) strand synthesis
   3277..3326    -  misc_feature   bom (fragment): basis of mobility region from pBR322
   3428..3463    -  CDS            rop (fragment): Rop protein, which maintains plasmids at low copy number; rop
   3558..3662    +  promoter       AmpR promoter: bla
   3663..4523    +  CDS            AmpR: β-lactamase; bla; confers resistance to ampicillin, carbenicillin, and related antibiotics
   4694..5282    +  rep_origin     ori: high-copy-number ColE1/pMB1/pBR322/pUC origin of replication
>Addgene plasmid #104839 | pAAV-UAS-CITRINE | addgene full sequence | sequence record 201551 | Addgene NGS Result
CCTGCAGGCAGCTGCGCGCTCGCTCGCTCACTGAGGCCGCCCGGGCGTCGGGCGACCTTTGGTCGCCCGG
CCTCAGTGAGCGAGCGAGCGCGCAGAGAGGGAGTGGCCAACTCCATCACTAGGGGTTCCTGCGGCCGCAC
GCGTGCAAAAAGCTTAGGCCTCCAAGGCGGAGTACTGTCCTCCGGGCTGGCGGAGTACTGTCCTCCGGCA
AGGTCGGAGTACTGTCCTCCGACACTAGAGGTCGGAGTACTGTCCTCCGACGCAAGGCGGAGTACTGTCC
TCCGGGCTGCGGAGTACTGTCCTCCGGCAAGGTCGGAGTACTGTCCTCCGACACTAGAGGTCGGAGTACT
GTCCTCCGACGCAAGGTCGGAGTACTGTCCTCCGACACTAGAGGTCGGAGTACTGTCCTCCGACGCAAGG
TCGGAGTACTGTCCTCCGACACTAGAGGTCGGAGTACTGTCCTCCGACGCAAGGCGGAGTACTGTCCTCC
GGGCTGGCGGAGTACTGTCCTCCGGCAAGGGTCGACTCTAGAGGGTATATAATGGATCCCATCGCGTCTC
AGCCTCACTTTGAGCTCCTCCACACGAATTCCCCGATACCGTCGATTCAAGGAGCTTGCTTGTTCTTTTT
GCAGAAGCTCAGAATAAACGCTCAACTTTGGCAGATCTACCAAGCTTGGTACCGAGCTCGGATCCACTAG
TGATCCCCGGGTACCGGTCGCCACCATGGTGAGCAAGGGCGAGGAGCTGTTCACCGGGGTGGTGCCCATC
CTGGTCGAGCTGGACGGCGACGTAAACGGCCACAAGTTCAGCGTGTCCGGCGAGGGCGAGGGCGATGCCA
CCTACGGCAAGCTGACCCTGAAGTTCATCTGCACCACCGGCAAGCTGCCCGTGCCCTGGCCCACCCTCGT
GACCACCTTCGGCTACGGCCTGATGTGCTTCGCCCGCTACCCCGACCACATGAAGCAGCACGACTTCTTC
AAGTCCGCCATGCCCGAAGGCTACGTCCAGGAGCGCACCATCTTCTTCAAGGACGACGGCAACTACAAGA
CCCGCGCCGAGGTGAAGTTCGAGGGCGACACCCTGGTGAACCGCATCGAGCTGAAGGGCATCGACTTCAA
GGAGGACGGCAACATCCTGGGGCACAAGCTGGAGTACAACTACAACAGCCACAACGTCTATATCATGGCC
GACAAGCAGAAGAACGGCATCAAGGTGAACTTCAAGATCCGCCACAACATCGAGGACGGCAGCGTGCAGC
TCGCCGACCACTACCAGCAGAACACCCCCATCGGCGACGGCCCCGTGCTGCTGCCCGACAACCACTACCT
GAGCTACCAGTCCGCCCTGAGCAAAGACCCCAACGAGAAGCGCGATCACATGGTCCTGCTGGAGTTCGTG
ACCGCCGCCGGGATCACTCTCGGCATGGACGAGCTGTACAAGGACCTTTGAGATATCAAGCTTATCGATA
ATCAACCTCTGGATTACAAAATTTGTGAAAGATTGACTGGTATTCTTAACTATGTTGCTCCTTTTACGCT
ATGTGGATACGCTGCTTTAATGCCTTTGTATCATGCTATTGCTTCCCGTATGGCTTTCATTTTCTCCTCC
TTGTATAAATCCTGGTTGCTGTCTCTTTATGAGGAGTTGTGGCCCGTTGTCAGGCAACGTGGCGTGGTGT
GCACTGTGTTTGCTGACGCAACCCCCACTGGTTGGGGCATTGCCACCACCTGTCAGCTCCTTTCCGGGAC
TTTCGCTTTCCCCCTCCCTATTGCCACGGCGGAACTCATCGCCGCCTGCCTTGCCCGCTGCTGGACAGGG
GCTCGGCTGTTGGGCACTGACAATTCCGTGGTGTTGTCGGGGAAATCATCGTCCTTTCCTTGGCTGCTCG
CCTATGTTGCCACCTGGATTCTGCGCGGGACGTCCTTCTGCTACGTCCCTTCGGCCCTCAATCCAGCGGA
CCTTCCTTCCCGCGGCCTGCTGCCGGCTCTGCGGCCTCTTCCGCGTCTTCGCCTTCGCCCTCAGACGAGT
CGGATCTCCCTTTGGGCCGCCTCCCCGCATCGATACCGAGCGCTGCTCGAGAGATCTACGGGTGGCATCC
CTGTGACCCCTCCCCAGTGCCTCTCCTGGCCCTGGAAGTTGCCACTCCAGTGCCCACCAGCCTTGTCCTA
ATAAAATTAAGTTGCATCATTTTGTCTGACTAGGTGTCCTTCTATAATATTATGGGGTGGAGGGGGGTGG
TATGGAGCAAGGGGCAAGTTGGGAAGACAACCTGTAGGGCCTGCGGGGTCTATTGGGAACCAAGCTGGAG
TGCAGTGGCACAATCTTGGCTCACTGCAATCTCCGCCTCCTGGGTTCAAGCGATTCTCCTGCCTCAGCCT
CCCGAGTTGTTGGGATTCCAGGCATGCATGACCAGGCTCAGCTAATTTTTGTTTTTTTGGTAGAGACGGG
GTTTCACCATATTGGCCAGGCTGGTCTCCAACTCCTAATCTCAGGTGATCTACCCACCTTGGCCTCCCAA
ATTGCTGGGATTACAGGCGTGAACCACTGCTCCCTTCCCTGTCCTTCTGATTTTGTAGGTAACCACGTGC
GGACCGAGCGGCCGCAGGAACCCCTAGTGATGGAGTTGGCCACTCCCTCTCTGCGCGCTCGCTCGCTCAC
TGAGGCCGGGCGACCAAAGGTCGCCCGACGCCCGGGCTTTGCCCGGGCGGCCTCAGTGAGCGAGCGAGCG
CGCAGCTGCCTGCAGGGGCGCCTGATGCGGTATTTTCTCCTTACGCATCTGTGCGGTATTTCACACCGCA
TA
[95 nt withheld, positions 2803-2897]
T
[46 nt withheld, positions 2899-2944]
C
[141 nt withheld, positions 2946-3086]
CCTTTGACGTTGGAGTCCACGTTCTTT
[37 nt withheld, positions 3114-3150]
ACTCTATCTCGGGCTATTCTTTTGATTTATAAGGGATTTTGCCGATTTCGGTCTATTGGTTAAAAAATGA
GCTGATTTAACAAAAATTTAACGCGAATTTTAACAAAATATTAACGTTTACAATTTTATGGTGCACTCTC
AGTACAATCTGCTCTGATGCCGCATAGTTAAGCCAGCCCCGACACCCGCCAACACCCGCTGACGCGCCCT
GACGGGCTTGTCTGCTCCCGGCATCCGCTTACAGACAAGCTGTGACCGTCTCCGGGAGCTGCATGTGTCA
GAGGTTTTCACCGTCATCACCGAAACGCGCGAGACGAAAGGGCCTCGTGATACGCCTATTTTTATAGGTT
AATGTCATGATAATAATGGTTTCTTAGACGTCAGGTGGCACTTTTCGGGGAAATGTGCGCGGAACCCCTA
TTTGTTTATTTTTCTAAATACATTCAAATATGTATCCGCTCATGAGACAATAACCCTGATAAATGCTTCA
ATAATATTGAAAAAGGAAGAGTATGAGTATTCAACATTTCCGTGTCGCCCTTATTCCCTTTTTTGCGGCA
TTTTGCCTTCCTGTTTTTGCTCACCCAGAAACGCTGGTGAAAGTAAAAGATGCTGAAGATCAGTTGGGTG
CACGAGTGGGTTACATCGAACTGGATCTCAACAGCGGTAAGATCCTTGAGAGTTTTCGCCCCGAAGAACG
TTTTCCAATGATGAGCACTTTTAAAGTTCTGCTATGTGGCGCGGTATTATCCCGTATTGACGCCGGGCAA
GAGCAACTCGGTCGCCGCATACACTATTCTCAGAATGACTTGGTTGAGTACTCACCAGTCACAGAAAAGC
ATCTTACGGATGGCATGACAGTAAGAGAATTATGCAGTGCTGCCATAACCATGAGTGATAACACTGCGGC
CAACTTACTTCTGACAACGATCGGAGGACCGAAGGAGCTAACCGCTTTTTTGCACAACATGGGGGATCAT
GTAACTCGCCTTGATCGTTGGGAACCGGAGCTGAATGAAGCCATACCAAACGACGAGCGTGACACCACGA
TGCCTGTAGCAATGGCAACAACGTTGCGCAAACTATTAACTGGCGAACTACTTACTCTAGCTTCCCGGCA
ACAATTAATAGACTGGATGGAGGCGGATAAAGTTGCAGGACCACTTCTGCGCTCGGCCCTTCCGGCTGGC
TGGTTTATTGCTGATAAATCTGGAGCCGGTGAGCGTGGGTCTCGCGGTATCATTGCAGCACTGGGGCCAG
ATGGTAAGCCCTCCCGTATCGTAGTTATCTACACGACGGGGAGTCAGGCAACTATGGATGAACGAAATAG
ACAGATCGCTGAGATAGGTGCCTCACTGATTAAGCATTGGTAACTGTCAGACCAAGTTTACTCATATATA
CTTTAGATTGATTTAAAACTTCATTTTTAATTTAAAAGGATCTAGGTGAAGATCCTTTTTGATAATCTCA
TGACCAAAATCCCTTAACGTGAGTTTTCGTTCCACTGAGCGTCAGACCCCGTAGAAAAGATCAAAGGATC
TTCTTGAGATCCTTTTTTTCTGCGCGTAATCTGCTGCTTGCAAACAAAAAAACCACCGCTACCAGCGGTG
GTTTGTTTGCCGGATCAAGAGCTACCAACTCTTTTTCCGAAGGTAACTGGCTTCAGCAGAGCGCAGATAC
CAAATACTGTTCTTCTAGTGTAGCCGTAGTTAGGCCACCACTTCAAGAACTCTGTAGCACCGCCTACATA
CCTCGCTCTGCTAATCCTGTTACCAGTGGCTGCTGCCAGTGGCGATAAGTCGTGTCTTACCGGGTTGGAC
TCAAGACGATAGTTACCGGATAAGGCGCAGCGGTCGGGCTGAACGGGGGGTTCGTGCACACAGCCCAGCT
TGGAGCGAACGACCTACACCGAACTGAGATACCTACAGCGTGAGCTATGAGAAAGCGCCACGCTTCCCGA
AGGGAGAAAGGCGGACAGGTATCCGGTAAGCGGCAGGGTCGGAACAGGAGAGCGCACGAGGGAGCTTCCA
GGGGGAAACGCCTGGTATCTTTATAGTCCTGTCGGGTTTCGCCACCTCTGACTTGAGCGTCGATTTTTGT
GATGCTCGTCAGGGGGGCGGAGCCTATGGAAAAACGCCAGCAACGCGGCCTTTTTACGGTTCCTGGCCTT
TTGCTGGCCTTTTGCTCACATGT
